>Addgene plasmid #207144 | TRPML1-G-GECO1.2-ERES | addgene full sequence | sequence record 413485 | Addgene NGS Result
TAGTTATTAATAGTAATCAATTACGGGGTCATTAGTTCATAGCCCATATATGGAGTTCCGCGTTACATAA
CTTACGGTAAATGGCCCGCCTGGCTGACCGCCCAACGACCCCCGCCCATTGACGTCAATAATGACGTATG
TTCCCATAGTAACGCCAATAGGGACTTTCCATTGACGTCAATGGGTGGAGTATTTACGGTAAACTGCCCA
CTTGGCAGTACATCAAGTGTATCATATGCCAAGTACGCCCCCTATTGACGTCAATGACGGTAAATGGCCC
GCCTGGCATTATGCCCAGTACATGACCTTATGGGACTTTCCTACTTGGCAGTACATCTACGTATTAGTCA
TCGCTATTACCATGGTGATGCGGTTTTGGCAGTACATCAATGGGCGTGGATAGCGGTTTGACTCACGGGG
ATTTCCAAGTCTCCACCCCATTGACGTCAATGGGAGTTTGTTTTGGCACCAAAATCAACGGGACTTTCCA
AAATGTCGTAACAACTCCGCCCCATTGACGCAAATGGGCGGTAGGCGTGTACGGTGGGAGGTCTATATAA
GCAGAGCTGGTTTAGTGAACCGTCAGATCCGCTAGCACC
[1740 nt withheld, positions 600-2339]
CAGTCGACGGTACCGCGGGCCCGGGATCCACCGGTCATGGTCGACTCATCACGTCGTAAGTGGAATAAGA
CAGGTCACGCAGTCAGAGCTATAGGTCGGCTGAGCTCACTCGAGAACGTCTATATCAAGGCCGACGAGCA
GAAGAACGGCATCAAGGCGTACTTCAAGATCCGCCACAACATCGAGGGCGGCGGCGTGCAGCTCGCCTAC
CACTACCAGCAGAACACCCCCATCGGCGACGGCCCCGTGCTGCTGCCCGACAACCACTACCTGAGCGTGC
AGTCCATGCTTTCGAAAGACCCCAACGAGAAGCGCGATCACATGGTCCTGCTGGAGTTCGTGACCGCCGC
CGGGATCACTCTCGGCATGGACGAGCTGTACAAGGGCGGTACCGGAGGGAGCGAATCCATGGTGAGCAAG
GGCGAGGAGCTGTTCACCGGGGTGGTGCCCATCCAGGTCGAGCTGGACGGCGACGTAAACGGCCACAAGT
TCAGCGTGTCCGGCGAGGGTGAGGGCGATGCCACCTACGGCAAGCTGACCCTGAAGTTCATCTGCACCAC
CGGCAAGCTGCCCGTGCCCTGGCCCACCCTCGTGACCACCCTGACCTACGGCGTGCAGTGCTTCAGCCGC
TACCCCGACCACATGAAGCAGCACGACTTCTTCAAGTCCGCCATGCCCGAAGGCTACATCCAGGAGCGCA
CCATCTTCTTCAAGGGCGACGGCAACTACAAGACCCGCGCCGAGGTGAAGTTCGAGGGCGACACCCTGGT
GAACCGCATCGAGCTGAAGGGCATCGACTTCAAGGAGGACGGCAACATCCTGGGGCACAAGCTGGAGTAC
AACACGCGTGACCAACTGACTGAAGAGCAGATCGCAGAATTTAAAGAGGCTTTCTCCCTATTTGACAAGG
ACGGGGATGGGACGATAACAACCAAGGAGCTGGGGACGGTGATGCGGTCTCTGGGGCAGAACCCCACAGA
AGCAGAGCTGCAGGACATGATCAATGAAGTAGATGCCGACGGTGACGGCACAATCGACTTCCCTGAGTTC
CTGACAATGATGGCAAGAAAAATGAAAGACACAGACAGTGAAGAAGAAATTAGAGAAGCGTTCCGTGTGT
TTGATAAGGACGGCAATGGCTACATCGGCGCAGCAGAGCTTCGCCACGTGATGACAAACCTTGGAGAGAA
GTTAACAGATGAAGAGGTTGATGAAATGATCAGGGTAGCAGACATCGATGGGGATGGTCAGGTAAACTAC
GAAGAGTTTGTACAAATGATGACAGCGAAGTTCTGCTACGAGAACGAGGTGTAAGCGGCCGCGACTCTAG
ATCATAATCAGCCATACCACATTTGTAGAGGTTTTACTTGCTTTAAAAAACCTCCCACACCTCCCCCTGA
ACCTGAAACATAAAATGAATGCAATTGTTGTTGTTAACTTGTTTATTGCAGCTTATAATGGTTACAAATA
AAGCAATAGCATCACAAATTTCACAAATAAAGCATTTTTTTCACTGCATTCTAGTTGTGGTTTGTCCAAA
CTCATCAATGTATCTTAAGGCGTAAATTGTAAGCGTTAATATTTTGTTAAAATTCGCGTTAAATTTTTGT
TAAATCAGCTCATTTTTTAACCAATAGGCCGAAATCGGCAAAATCCCTTATAAATCAAAAGAATAGACCG
AGATAGGGT
[37 nt withheld, positions 4029-4065]
AAAGAACGTGGACTCCAACGTCAAAGG
[49 nt withheld, positions 4093-4141]
T
[91 nt withheld, positions 4143-4233]
G
[124 nt withheld, positions 4235-4358]
CAGGTGGCACTTTTCGGGGAAATGTGCGCGGAACCCCTATTTGTTTATTTTTCTAAATACATTCAAATAT
GTATCCGCTCATGAGACAATAACCCTGATAAATGCTTCAATAATATTGAAAAAGGAAGAGTCCTGAGGCG
GAAAGAACCAGCTGTGGAATGTGTGTCAGTTAGGGTGTGGAAAGTCCCCAGGCTCCCCAGCAGGCAGAAG
TATGCAAAGCATGCATCTCAATTAGTCAGCAACCAGGTGTGGAAAGTCCCCAGGCTCCCCAGCAGGCAGA
AGTATGCAAAGCATGCATCTCAATTAGTCAGCAACCATAGTCCCGCCCCTAACTCCGCCCATCCCGCCCC
TAACTCCGCCCAGTTCCGCCCATTCTCCGCCCCATGGCTGACTAATTTTTTTTATTTATGCAGAGGCCGA
GGCCGCCTCGGCCTCTGAGCTATTCCAGAAGTAGTGAGGAGGCTTTTTTGGAGGCCTAGGCTTTTGCAAA
GATCGATCAAGAGACAGGATGAGGATCGTTTCGCATGATTGAACAAGATGGATTGCACGCAGGTTCTCCG
GCCGCTTGGGTGGAGAGGCTATTCGGCTATGACTGGGCACAACAGACAATCGGCTGCTCTGATGCCGCCG
TGTTCCGGCTGTCAGCGCAGGGGCGCCCGGTTCTTTTTGTCAAGACCGACCTGTCCGGTGCCCTGAATGA
ACTGCAAGACGAGGCAGCGCGGCTATCGTGGCTGGCCACGACGGGCGTTCCTTGCGCAGCTGTGCTCGAC
GTTGTCACTGAAGCGGGAAGGGACTGGCTGCTATTGGGCGAAGTGCCGGGGCAGGATCTCCTGTCATCTC
ACCTTGCTCCTGCCGAGAAAGTATCCATCATGGCTGATGCAATGCGGCGGCTGCATACGCTTGATCCGGC
TACCTGCCCATTCGACCACCAAGCGAAACATCGCATCGAGCGAGCACGTACTCGGATGGAAGCCGGTCTT
GTCGATCAGGATGATCTGGACGAAGAGCATCAGGGGCTCGCGCCAGCCGAACTGTTCGCCAGGCTCAAGG
CGAGCATGCCCGACGGCGAGGATCTCGTCGTGACCCATGGCGATGCCTGCTTGCCGAATATCATGGTGGA
AAATGGCCGCTTTTCTGGATTCATCGACTGTGGCCGGCTGGGTGTGGCGGACCGCTATCAGGACATAGCG
TTGGCTACCCGTGATATTGCTGAAGAGCTTGGCGGCGAATGGGCTGACCGCTTCCTCGTGCTTTACGGTA
TCGCCGCTCCCGATTCGCAGCGCATCGCCTTCTATCGCCTTCTTGACGAGTTCTTCTGAGCGGGACTCTG
GGGTTCGAAATGACCGACCAAGCGACGCCCAACCTGCCATCACGAGATTTCGATTCCACCGCCGCCTTCT
ATGAAAGGTTGGGCTTCGGAATCGTTTTCCGGGACGCCGGCTGGATGATCCTCCAGCGCGGGGATCTCAT
GCTGGAGTTCTTCGCCCACCCTAGGGGGAGGCTAACTGAAACACGGAAGGAGACAATACCGGAAGGAACC
CGCGCTATGACGGCAATAAAAAGACAGAATAAAACGCACGGTGTTGGGTCGTTTGTTCATAAACGCGGGG
TTCGGTCCCAGGGCTGGCACTCTGTCGATACCCCACCGAGACCCCATTGGGGCCAATACGCCCGCGTTTC
TTCCTTTTCCCCACCCCACCCCCCAAGTTCGGGTGAAGGCCCAGGGCTCGCAGCCAACGTCGGGGCGGCA
GGCCCTGCCATAGCCTCAGGTTACTCATATATACTTTAGATTGATTTAAAACTTCATTTTTAATTTAAAA
GGATCTAGGTGAAGATCCTTTTTGATAATCTCATGACCAAAATCCCTTAACGTGAGTTTTCGTTCCACTG
AGCGTCAGACCCCGTAGAAAAGATCAAAGGATCTTCTTGAGATCCTTTTTTTCTGCGCGTAATCTGCTGC
TTGCAAACAAAAAAACCACCGCTACCAGCGGTGGTTTGTTTGCCGGATCAAGAGCTACCAACTCTTTTTC
CGAAGGTAACTGGCTTCAGCAGAGCGCAGATACCAAATACTGTTCTTCTAGTGTAGCCGTAGTTAGGCCA
CCACTTCAAGAACTCTGTAGCACCGCCTACATACCTCGCTCTGCTAATCCTGTTACCAGTGGCTGCTGCC
AGTGGCGATAAGTCGTGTCTTACCGGGTTGGACTCAAGACGATAGTTACCGGATAAGGCGCAGCGGTCGG
GCTGAACGGGGGGTTCGTGCACACAGCCCAGCTTGGAGCGAACGACCTACACCGAACTGAGATACCTACA
GCGTGAGCTATGAGAAAGCGCCACGCTTCCCGAAGGGAGAAAGGCGGACAGGTATCCGGTAAGCGGCAGG
GTCGGAACAGGAGAGCGCACGAGGGAGCTTCCAGGGGGAAACGCCTGGTATCTTTATAGTCCTGTCGGGT
TTCGCCACCTCTGACTTGAGCGTCGATTTTTGTGATGCTCGTCAGGGGGGCGGAGCCTATGGAAAAACGC
CAGCAACGCGGCCTTTTTACGGTTCCTGGCCTTTTGCTGGCCTTTTGCTCACATGTTCTTTCCTGCGTTA
TCCCCTGATTCTGTGGATAACCGTATTACCGCCATGCAT
Features (pLannotate 1.2.2; 15 found; start..end, strand, type, name):
     61..364     +  enhancer       CMV enhancer: human cytomegalovirus immediate early enhancer
    365..568     +  promoter       CMV promoter: human cytomegalovirus (CMV) immediate early promoter
    600..2339    +  CDS            MCOLN1 (sequence withheld): MCLN1_HUMAN - Also known as ML4, TRPML1 From Homo sapiens (Human).
   2340..2368    +  misc_feature   MCS (fragment): multiple cloning site
   2375..3630    +  CDS            GCaMP6f (fragment): improved fluorescent protein-based calcium sensor (Chen et al., 2013)
   3669..3752    +  CDS            large T antigen (fragment): large T antigen from SV40 (simian virus 40)
   3775..3896    +  polyA_signal   SV40 poly(A) signal: SV40 polyadenylation signal
   3930..4358    -  rep_origin     f1 ori (sequence partly withheld): f1 bacteriophage origin of replication; arrow indicates direction of (+) strand synthesis
   4385..4489    +  promoter       AmpR promoter: bla
   4491..4848    +  promoter       SV40 promoter: SV40 enhancer and early promoter
   4883..5677    +  CDS            NeoR/KanR: aminoglycoside phosphotransferase from Tn5; aph(3')-II (or nptII); confers resistance to neomycin, kanamycin, and G418 (Geneticin®)
   5698..5850    +  CDS            ble (fragment): BLE_KLEPN - Experimental evidence at protein level: Swiss-Prot protein existence level 1. Binding protein with a strong affinity to the bleomycin family of antibiotics. Binds to CL990; an antimitotic-antibiotic compound. From Klebsiella pneumoniae.
   5909..5956    +  polyA_signal   HSV TK poly(A) signal: herpes simplex virus thymidine kinase polyadenylation signal (Cole and Stacy, 1985)
   6047..6063    -  polyA_signal   bGH poly(A) signal (fragment): bovine growth hormone polyadenylation signal
   6285..6873    +  rep_origin     ori: high-copy-number ColE1/pMB1/pBR322/pUC origin of replication
