[The description below was written by a language model from this plasmid's Addgene catalogue record and pLannotate feature annotations shown in this document.]
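Description:
TRPML1-G-GECO1.2-ERES is a mammalian expression plasmid of about 7 kb built on the Clontech pDendra2-N backbone. It is propagated in E. coli from a high-copy ColE1/pUC-type origin and also carries an f1 phage origin. Selection relies on a single Tn5 NeoR/KanR (aminoglycoside phosphotransferase) gene placed behind both a bacterial bla promoter and the SV40 enhancer/early promoter and followed by an HSV TK polyadenylation signal. This arrangement gives kanamycin resistance in bacteria and can support G418 selection in mammalian cells.

The payload is driven by the human CMV immediate-early enhancer and promoter and terminated by an SV40 poly(A) signal. It encodes human MCOLN1 (TRPML1, mucolipin-1), a lysosomal Ca2+-permeable channel. A short remnant of the multiple cloning site joins the C-terminus of the channel to the genetically encoded green Ca2+ indicator G-GECO1.2, which is followed by an ER-export signal (ERES). The automated annotation labels the sensor region as a GCaMP6f fragment, which most likely reflects the shared GCaMP-type sensor architecture rather than a different reporter. No feature is annotated as the ER-export motif itself. Small hits to SV40 large T antigen, ble and bGH poly(A) appear to be backbone fragments rather than functional elements.

Tethering the indicator to the channel places the sensor at the cytosolic face of endo-lysosomes, so it can report local Ca2+ signals near the organelle rather than bulk cytosolic changes. The export signal is presumably intended to help the fusion leave the ER and traffic properly. The associated work concerns endo-lysosomal Ca2+ nanodomains during phagocytosis.
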