Addgene plasmid #207144: TRPML1-G-GECO1.2-ERES
Purpose: Fusion of Ca2+ reporter and lysosomal Ca2+-permeable channel, with ER-export signal
Depositing lab: Antony Galione. Publication: NAADP-regulated two-pore channels drive phagocytosis through endo-lysosomal Ca(2+) nanodomains, calcineurin and dynamin. Davis LC, Morgan AJ, Galione A. EMBO J. 2020 Jul 15;39(14):e104058. doi: 10.15252/embj.2019104058. Epub 2020 Jun 8. PubMed 32510172.
Backbone
  Vector backbone: pDendra2-N
  Backbone manufacturer: Clontech
  Backbone size w/o insert (bp): 4000
  Total vector size (bp): 6987
  Vector type: Mammalian Expression
Growth in bacteria
  Bacterial resistance: Kanamycin, 50 μg/mL
  Growth temperature: 37°C
  Growth strain: DH5alpha
  Copy number: High Copy
Gene/Insert
  Gene/Insert name: Mcoln1 (alt name: TRPML1, Mucolipin1)
  Species: H. sapiens (human)
  Insert size (bp): 1740
  GenBank ID: NM_020533
  Entrez Gene: MCOLN1 (a.k.a. LECD, MG-2, ML1, ML4, MLIV, MST080, MSTP080, TRP-ML1, TRPM-L1, TRPML1)
  Promoter: CMV
  Tag / fusion protein: G-GECO1.2 (C terminal on insert); ER-Export Signal (ERES) (C terminal on insert)
  Cloning method: Restriction Enzyme; 5′ cloning site NheI (not destroyed); 3′ cloning site NotI (not destroyed)
  Sequencing primers: 5′ CAACGGGACTTTCCAAAATG; 3′ GAAATTTGTGATGCTATTGC
Terms and licenses: Academic/Nonprofit Terms; Industry Terms: Not Available to Industry
How to cite: TRPML1-G-GECO1.2-ERES was a gift from Antony Galione (Addgene plasmid # 207144 ; http://n2t.net/addgene:207144 ; RRID:Addgene_207144)
